Addgene plasmid #120972: C39m
Purpose: MoClo golden gate assembly CD part for ccdB (DNA gyrase toxin, modified synonymously to remove BsaI cut site; ccdA/C79m is antitoxin). Please see Supplemental Documents for annotated Genbank file.
Depositing lab: Richard Murray.
Backbone
  Vector backbone: DVA
  Backbone size w/o insert (bp): 2100
  Vector type: Synthetic Biology
Growth in bacteria
  Bacterial resistance: Ampicillin, 100 μg/mL
  Growth temperature: 37°C
  Growth strain: JM109
  Copy number: High Copy
Gene/Insert
  Gene/Insert name: ccdB toxin
  Species: Synthetic
  Insert size (bp): 314
  Mutation: BsaI site removed
  Cloning method: Gibson Cloning
  Sequencing primers: 5′ AAATAGGCGTATCACGAGGCA; 3′ TTACCGCCTTTGAGTGAGCTG
Terms and licenses: Academic/Nonprofit Terms; Industry Terms: Not Available to Industry
How to cite: C39m was a gift from Richard Murray (Addgene plasmid # 120972 ; http://n2t.net/addgene:120972 ; RRID:Addgene_120972)
