[The description below was written by a language model from this plasmid's Addgene catalogue record and pLannotate feature annotations shown in this document.]
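Description:
C39m is a small synthetic-biology part plasmid (about 2.4 kb in the sequenced record) that stores a single coding-sequence module for MoClo Golden Gate assembly. It is built on the DVA backbone, a roughly 2.1 kb minimal bacterial vector carrying a high-copy ColE1/pUC-type origin of replication and a β-lactamase gene driven by its native bla promoter, so it is maintained in E. coli under ampicillin selection. The part sits between BioBrick prefix and suffix sequences, and a putative bacterial transcription terminator lies just upstream of the prefix on the opposite strand, which likely helps insulate the part from the rest of the backbone.

The insert, of about 314 bp, encodes CcdB, the toxin of the E. coli F-plasmid ccdA/ccdB type II toxin–antitoxin system. CcdB poisons DNA gyrase and in its natural context kills cells that lose the plasmid. Here the coding sequence has been changed synonymously to remove an internal BsaI site, so the part is not cut internally during BsaI-based Golden Gate reactions. It is designated a "CD" part, meaning it occupies the coding-sequence position between the C and D overhangs of the assembly scheme. No promoter or ribosome binding site is annotated in front of ccdB, consistent with a promoterless storage format in which the toxin gene is not meant to be expressed until it is assembled with regulatory parts. This would also fit its propagation in an ordinary cloning strain.

The part is intended for building transcription units or circuits that use ccdB as a toxic or counter-selectable output. The record names a companion part, C79m, that supplies the CcdA antitoxin.
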