Features (pLannotate 1.2.2; 7 found; start..end, strand, type, name):
     46..89      -  terminator     bacterial terminator: putative bacterial transcription terminator
     92..113     +  misc_feature   BioBrick prefix: BioBrick prefix for parts that do not start with "ATG"
    132..434     +  CDS            ccdB: CCDB_ECOLI - Also known as G, letB, letD. Experimental evidence at protein level: Swiss-Prot protein existence level 1. Toxic component of a type II toxin-antitoxin (TA) system, functioning in plasmid maintainence. Responsible for the post- segregational killing (PSK) of plasmid-free cells, also referred to as a plasmid addiction system. Half-life of over 2 hours. Cell killing by CcdB is accompanied by filamentation, defects in chromosome and plasmid segregation, defects in cell division, formation of anucleate cells, decreased DNA synthesis and plasmid loss. Interferes with the activity of DN
    449..469     +  misc_feature   BioBrick suffix: universal suffix for all parts
    646..1234    -  rep_origin     ori: high-copy-number ColE1/pMB1/pBR322/pUC origin of replication
   1405..2265    -  CDS            AmpR: β-lactamase; bla; confers resistance to ampicillin, carbenicillin, and related antibiotics
   2266..2370    -  promoter       AmpR promoter: bla
>Addgene plasmid #120972 | C39m | addgene full sequence | sequence record 236024 | Addgene NGS Result
TTATCATGACATTAACCTATAAAAATAGGCGTATCACGAGGCAGAATTTCAGATAAAAAAAATCCTTAGC
TTTCGCTAAGGATGATTTCTGGAATTCGCGGCCGCTTCTAGAGACTAGTGGGTCTCAAATGATGCAGTTT
AAGGTTTACACCTATAAAAGAGAGAGCCGTTATCGTCTGTTTGTGGATGTACAGAGTGATATTATTGACA
CGCCCGGGCGACGGATGGTGATCCCCCTGGCCAGTGCACGTCTGCTGTCAGATAAAGTCTCCCGTGAACT
TTACCCGGTGGTGCATATCGGGGATGAAAGCTGGCGCATGATGACCACCGATATGGCCAGTGTGCCGGTG
TCCGTTATCGGGGAAGAAGTGGCTGATCTCAGCCACCGCGAAAATGACATCAAAAACGCCATTAACCTGA
TGTTCTGGGGAATATAAAGGTAGAGACCTACTAGTAGCGGCCGCTGCAGGCTTCCTCGCTCACTGACTCG
CTGCGCTCGGTCGTTCGGCTGCGGCGAGCGGTATCAGCTCACTCAAAGGCGGTAATACGGTTATCCACAG
AATCAGGGGATAACGCAGGAAAGAACATGTGAGCAAAAGGCCAGCAAAAGGCCAGGAACCGTAAAAAGGC
CGCGTTGCTGGCGTTTTTCCACAGGCTCCGCCCCCCTGACGAGCATCACAAAAATCGACGCTCAAGTCAG
AGGTGGCGAAACCCGACAGGACTATAAAGATACCAGGCGTTTCCCCCTGGAAGCTCCCTCGTGCGCTCTC
CTGTTCCGACCCTGCCGCTTACCGGATACCTGTCCGCCTTTCTCCCTTCGGGAAGCGTGGCGCTTTCTCA
TAGCTCACGCTGTAGGTATCTCAGTTCGGTGTAGGTCGTTCGCTCCAAGCTGGGCTGTGTGCACGAACCC
CCCGTTCAGCCCGACCGCTGCGCCTTATCCGGTAACTATCGTCTTGAGTCCAACCCGGTAAGACACGACT
TATCGCCACTGGCAGCAGCCACTGGTAACAGGATTAGCAGAGCGAGGTATGTAGGCGGTGCTACAGAGTT
CTTGAAGTGGTGGCCTAACTACGGCTACACTAGAAGAACAGTATTTGGTATCTGCGCTCTGCTGAAGCCA
GTTACCTTCGGAAAAAGAGTTGGTAGCTCTTGATCCGGCAAACAAACCACCGCTGGTAGCGGTGGTTTTT
TTGTTTGCAAGCAGCAGATTACGCGCAGAAAAAAAGGATCTCAAGAAGATCCTTTGATCTTTTCTACGGG
GTCTGACGCTCAGTGGAACGAAAACTCACGTTAAGGGATTTTGGTCATGAGATTATCAAAAAGGATCTTC
ACCTAGATCCTTTTAAATTAAAAATGAAGTTTTAAATCAATCTAAAGTATATATGAGTAAACTTGGTCTG
ACAGTTACCAATGCTTAATCAGTGAGGCACCTATCTCAGCGATCTGTCTATTTCGTTCATCCATAGTTGC
CTGACTCCCCGTCGTGTAGATAACTACGATACGGGAGGGCTTACCATCTGGCCCCAGTGCTGCAATGATA
CCGCGCGACCCACGCTCACCGGCTCCAGATTTATCAGCAATAAACCAGCCAGCCGGAAGGGCCGAGCGCA
GAAGTGGTCCTGCAACTTTATCCGCCTCCATCCAGTCTATTAATTGTTGCCGGGAAGCTAGAGTAAGTAG
TTCGCCAGTTAATAGTTTGCGCAACGTTGTTGCCATTGCTACAGGCATCGTGGTGTCACGCTCGTCGTTT
GGTATGGCTTCATTCAGCTCCGGTTCCCAACGATCAAGGCGAGTTACATGATCCCCCATGTTGTGCAAAA
AAGCGGTTAGCTCCTTCGGTCCTCCGATCGTTGTCAGAAGTAAGTTGGCCGCAGTGTTATCACTCATGGT
TATGGCAGCACTGCATAATTCTCTTACTGTCATGCCATCCGTAAGATGCTTTTCTGTGACTGGTGAGTAC
TCAACCAAGTCATTCTGAGAATAGTGTATGCGGCGACCGAGTTGCTCTTGCCCGGCGTCAATACGGGATA
ATACCGCGCCACATAGCAGAACTTTAAAAGTGCTCATCATTGGAAAACGTTCTTCGGGGCGAAAACTCTC
AAGGATCTTACCGCTGTTGAGATCCAGTTCGATGTAACCCACTCGTGCACCCAACTGATCTTCAGCATCT
TTTACTTTCACCAGCGTTTCTGGGTGAGCAAAAACAGGAAGGCAAAATGCCGCAAAAAAGGGAATAAGGG
CGACACGGAAATGTTGAATACTCATACTCTTCCTTTTTCAATATTATTGAAGCATTTATCAGGGTTATTG
TCTCATGAGCGGATACATATTTGAATGTATTTAGAAAAATAAACAAATAGGGGTTCCGCGCACATTTCCC
CGAAAAGTGCCACCTGACGTCTAAGAAACCATTA
