>Addgene plasmid #120972 | C39m | depositor partial sequence | sequence record 229998 | insert sequence
AATGATGCAGTTTAAGGTTTACACCTATAAAAGAGAGAGCCGTTATCGTCTGTTTGTGGATGTACAGAGT
GATATTATTGACACGCCCGGGCGACGGATGGTGATCCCCCTGGCCAGTGCACGTCTGCTGTCAGATAAAG
TCTCCCGTGAACTTTACCCGGTGGTGCATATCGGGGATGAAAGCTGGCGCATGATGACCACCGATATGGC
CAGTGTGCCGGTGTCCGTTATCGGGGAAGAAGTGGCTGATCTCAGCCACCGCGAAAATGACATCAAAAAC
GCCATTAACCTGATGTTCTGGGGAATATAAAGGT
